>Addgene plasmid #201826 | H5_fold-0 _Chantal | addgene full sequence | sequence record 396768 | Addgene NGS Result
ATCCGGATATAGTTCCTCCTTTCAGCAAAAAACCCCTCAAGACCCGTTTAGAGGCCCCAAGGGGTTATGC
TAGTTATTGCTCAGCGGTGGCAGCAGCCAACTCAGCTTCCTTTCGGGCTTTGTTAGCAGCCGGATCTCAG
TGGTGGTGGTGGTGGTGCTCGAGGCTACCTTCCTCTTTCTCGATCTTTTCGATCACTTTCAAGGCTTCTG
GGGTAATGCCAGCGCGTTTCAGGAGTTCCTCTTTCCCATGTTTCTCCGCATACCGGCGTAACGCTTCGAC
AACACGCGAACGACTGCGACCAACACGACGTGCTGCTTCTTCAATGGCATCGCGTACCCATTCTTCCGGC
GTTCCGTTGCGTTTCTTTTCGCGAGCATCTTCGTAGGCCTGCGCAAACAGTTCCACCAGTTTGTCAATCT
CTTTCTCTTCTTCGCCCATATGTATATCTCCTTCTTAAAGTTAAACAAAATTATTTCTAGAGGGGAATTG
TTATCCGCTCACAATTCCCCTATAGTGAGTCGTATTAATTTCGCGGGATCGAGATCTCGATCCTCTACGC
CGGACGCATCGTGGCCGGCATCACCGGCGCCACAGGTGCGGTTGCTGGCGCCTATATCGCCGACATCACC
GATGGGGAAGATCGGGCTCGCCACTTCGGGCTCATGAGCGCTTGTTTCGGCGTGGGTATGGTGGCAGGCC
CCGTGGCCGGGGGACTGTTGGGCGCCATCTCCTTGCATGCACCATTCCTTGCGGCGGCGGTGCTCAACGG
CCTCAACCTACTACTGGGCTGCTTCCTAATGCAGGAGTCGCATAAGGGAGAGCGTCGAGATCCCGGACAC
CATCGAATGGCGCAAAACCTTTCGCGGTATGGCATGATAGCGCCCGGAAGAGAGTCAATTCAGGGTGGTG
AATGTGAAACCAGTAACGTTATACGATGTCGCAGAGTATGCCGGTGTCTCTTATCAGACCGTTTCCCGCG
TGGTGAACCAGGCCAGCCACGTTTCTGCGAAAACGCGGGAAAAAGTGGAAGCGGCGATGGCGGAGCTGAA
TTACATTCCCAACCGCGTGGCACAACAACTGGCGGGCAAACAGTCGTTGCTGATTGGCGTTGCCACCTCC
AGTCTGGCCCTGCACGCGCCGTCGCAAATTGTCGCGGCGATTAAATCTCGCGCCGATCAACTGGGTGCCA
GCGTGGTGGTGTCGATGGTAGAACGAAGCGGCGTCGAAGCCTGTAAAGCGGCGGTGCACAATCTTCTCGC
GCAACGCGTCAGTGGGCTGATCATTAACTATCCGCTGGATGACCAGGATGCCATTGCTGTGGAAGCTGCC
TGCACTAATGTTCCGGCGTTATTTCTTGATGTCTCTGACCAGACACCCATCAACAGTATTATTTTCTCCC
ATGAAGACGGTACGCGACTGGGCGTGGAGCATCTGGTCGCATTGGGTCACCAGCAAATCGCGCTGTTAGC
GGGCCCATTAAGTTCTGTCTCGGCGCGTCTGCGTCTGGCTGGCTGGCATAAATATCTCACTCGCAATCAA
ATTCAGCCGATAGCGGAACGGGAAGGCGACTGGAGTGCCATGTCCGGTTTTCAACAAACCATGCAAATGC
TGAATGAGGGCATCGTTCCCACTGCGATGCTGGTTGCCAACGATCAGATGGCGCTGGGCGCAATGCGCGC
CATTACCGAGTCCGGGCTGCGCGTTGGTGCGGATATCTCGGTAGTGGGATACGACGATACCGAAGACAGC
TCATGTTATATCCCGCCGTTAACCACCATCAAACAGGATTTTCGCCTGCTGGGGCAAACCAGCGTGGACC
GCTTGCTGCAACTCTCTCAGGGCCAGGCGGTGAAGGGCAATCAGCTGTTGCCCGTCTCACTGGTGAAAAG
AAAAACCACCCTGGCGCCCAATACGCAAACCGCCTCTCCCCGCGCGTTGGCCGATTCATTAATGCAGCTG
GCACGACAGGTTTCCCGACTGGAAAGCGGGCAGTGAGCGCAACGCAATTAATGTAAGTTAGCTCACTCAT
TAGGCACCGGGATCTCGACCGATGCCCTTGAGAGCCTTCAACCCAGTCAGCTCCTTCCGGTGGGCGCGGG
GCATGACTATCGTCGCCGCACTTATGACTGTCTTCTTTATCATGCAACTCGTAGGACAGGTGCCGGCAGC
GCTCTGGGTCATTTTCGGCGAGGACCGCTTTCGCTGGAGCGCGACGATGATCGGCCTGTCGCTTGCGGTA
TTCGGAATCTTGCACGCCCTCGCTCAAGCCTTCGTCACTGGTCCCGCCACCAAACGTTTCGGCGAGAAGC
AGGCCATTATCGCCGGCATGGCGGCCCCACGGGTGCGCATGATCGTGCTCCTGTCGTTGAGGACCCGGCT
AGGCTGGCGGGGTTGCCTTACTGGTTAGCAGAATGAATCACCGATACGCGAGCGAACGTGAAGCGACTGC
TGCTGCAAAACGTCTGCGACCTGAGCAACAACATGAATGGTCTTCGGTTTCCGTGTTTCGTAAAGTCTGG
AAACGCGGAAGTCAGCGCCCTGCACCATTATGTTCCGGATCTGCATCGCAGGATGCTGCTGGCTACCCTG
TGGAACACCTACATCTGTATTAACGAAGCGCTGGCATTGACCCTGAGTGATTTTTCTCTGGTCCCGCCGC
ATCCATACCGCCAGTTGTTTACCCTCACAACGTTCCAGTAACCGGGCATGTTCATCATCAGTAACCCGTA
TCGTGAGCATCCTCTCTCGTTTCATCGGTATCATTACCCCCATGAACAGAAATCCCCCTTACACGGAGGC
ATCAGTGACCAAACAGGAAAAAACCGCCCTTAACATGGCCCGCTTTATCAGAAGCCAGACATTAACGCTT
CTGGAGAAACTCAACGAGCTGGACGCGGATGAACAGGCAGACATCTGTGAATCGCTTCACGACCACGCTG
ATGAGCTTTACCGCAGCTGCCTCGCGCGTTTCGGTGATGACGGTGAAAACCTCTGACACATGCAGCTCCC
GGAGACGGTCACAGCTTGTCTGTAAGCGGATGCCGGGAGCAGACAAGCCCGTCAGGGCGCGTCAGCGGGT
GTTGGCGGGTGTCGGGGCGCAGCCATGACCCAGTCACGTAGCGATAGCGGAGTGTATACTGGCTTAACTA
TGCGGCATCAGAGCAGATTGTACTGAGAGTGCACCATTGCGGTGTGAAATACCGCACAGATGCGTAAGGA
GAAAATACCGCATCAGGCGCTCTTCCGCTTCCTCGCTCACTGACTCGCTGCGCTCGGTCGTTCGGCTGCG
GCGAGCGGTATCAGCTCACTCAAAGGCGGTAATACGGTTATCCACAGAATCAGGGGATAACGCAGGAAAG
AACATGTGAGCAAAAGGCCAGCAAAAGGCCAGGAACCGTAAAAAGGCCGCGTTGCTGGCGTTTTTCCATA
GGCTCCGCCCCCCTGACGAGCATCACAAAAATCGACGCTCAAGTCAGAGGTGGCGAAACCCGACAGGACT
ATAAAGATACCAGGCGTTTCCCCCTGGAAGCTCCCTCGTGCGCTCTCCTGTTCCGACCCTGCCGCTTACC
GGATACCTGTCCGCCTTTCTCCCTTCGGGAAGCGTGGCGCTTTCTCATAGCTCACGCTGTAGGTATCTCA
GTTCGGTGTAGGTCGTTCGCTCCAAGCTGGGCTGTGTGCACGAACCCCCCGTTCAGCCCGACCGCTGCGC
CTTATCCGGTAACTATCGTCTTGAGTCCAACCCGGTAAGACACGACTTATCGCCACTGGCAGCAGCCACT
GGTAACAGGATTAGCAGAGCGAGGTATGTAGGCGGTGCTACAGAGTTCTTGAAGTGGTGGCCTAACTACG
GCTACACTAGAAGGACAGTATTTGGTATCTGCGCTCTGCTGAAGCCAGTTACCTTCGGAAAAAGAGTTGG
TAGCTCTTGATCCGGCAAACAAACCACCGCTGGTAGCGGTGGTTTTTTTGTTTGCAAGCAGCAGATTACG
CGCAGAAAAAAAGGATCTCAAGAAGATCCTTTGATCTTTTCTACGGGGTCTGACGCTCAGTGGAACGAAA
ACTCACGTTAAGGGATTTTGGTCATGAGATTATCAAAAAGGATCTTCACCTAGATCCTTTTAAATTAAAA
ATGAAGTTTTAAATCAATCTAAAGTATATATGAGTAAACTTGGTCTGACAGTTACCAATGCTTAATCAGT
GAGGCACCTATCTCAGCGATCTGTCTATTTCGTTCATCCATAGTTGCCTGACTCCCCGTCGTGTAGATAA
CTACGATACGGGAGGGCTTACCATCTGGCCCCAGTGCTGCAATGATACCGCGAGACCCACGCTCACCGGC
TCCAGATTTATCAGCAATAAACCAGCCAGCCGGAAGGGCCGAGCGCAGAAGTGGTCCTGCAACTTTATCC
GCCTCCATCCAGTCTATTAATTGTTGCCGGGAAGCTAGAGTAAGTAGTTCGCCAGTTAATAGTTTGCGCA
ACGTTGTTGCCATTGCTGCAGGCATCGTGGTGTCACGCTCGTCGTTTGGTATGGCTTCATTCAGCTCCGG
TTCCCAACGATCAAGGCGAGTTACATGATCCCCCATGTTGTGCAAAAAAGCGGTTAGCTCCTTCGGTCCT
CCGATCGTTGTCAGAAGTAAGTTGGCCGCAGTGTTATCACTCATGGTTATGGCAGCACTGCATAATTCTC
TTACTGTCATGCCATCCGTAAGATGCTTTTCTGTGACTGGTGAGTACTCAACCAAGTCATTCTGAGAATA
GTGTATGCGGCGACCGAGTTGCTCTTGCCCGGCGTCAATACGGGATAATACCGCGCCACATAGCAGAACT
TTAAAAGTGCTCATCATTGGAAAACGTTCTTCGGGGCGAAAACTCTCAAGGATCTTACCGCTGTTGAGAT
CCAGTTCGATGTAACCCACTCGTGCACCCAACTGATCTTCAGCATCTTTTACTTTCACCAGCGTTTCTGG
GTGAGCAAAAACAGGAAGGCAAAATGCCGCAAAAAAGGGAATAAGGGCGACACGGAAATGTTGAATACTC
ATACTCTTCCTTTTTCAATATTATTGAAGCATTTATCAGGGTTATTGTCTCATGAGCGGATACATATTTG
AATGTATTTAGAAAAATAAACAAATAGGGGTTCCGCGCACATTTCCCCGAAAAGTGCCACCTAAATTGTA
AGCGTTAATATTTTGTTAAAATTCGCGTTAAATTTTTGTTAAATCAGCTCATTTTTTAACCAATAGGCCG
AAATCGGCAAAATCCCTTATAAATCAAAAGAATAGACCGAGATAGGGT
[37 nt withheld, positions 5299-5335]
AAAGAACGTGGACTCCAACGTCAAAGG
[49 nt withheld, positions 5363-5411]
T
[91 nt withheld, positions 5413-5503]
G
[124 nt withheld, positions 5505-5628]
CCCATTCGCCA
Features (pLannotate 1.2.2; 18 found; start..end, strand, type, name):
     26..73      -  terminator     T7 terminator: transcription terminator for bacteriophage T7 RNA polymerase
     81..130     -  CDS            SET1 (fragment): solubility-enhancement tag derived from T7 phage gene 10B
    140..157     -  CDS            9xHis (fragment): 9xHis affinity tag
    447..469     -  RBS            RBS: efficient ribosome binding site from bacteriophage T7 gene 10 (Olins and Rangwala, 1989)
    484..508     -  protein_bind   lac operator: The lac repressor binds to the lac operator to inhibit transcription in E. coli. This inhibition can be relieved by adding lactose or isopropyl-β-D-thiogalactopyranoside (IPTG). lac repressor encoded by lacI
    509..527     -  promoter       T7 promoter: promoter for bacteriophage T7 RNA polymerase
    549..828     +  CDS            TcR (fragment): tetracycline efflux protein; tet; confers resistance to tetracycline
    836..913     +  promoter       lacI promoter: lacI
    914..1996    +  CDS            lacI: lac repressor; lacI; The lac repressor binds to the lac operator to inhibit transcription in E. coli. This inhibition can be relieved by adding lactose or isopropyl-β-D-thiogalactopyranoside (IPTG).
   2009..2030    +  protein_bind   CAP binding site: CAP binding activates transcription in the presence of cAMP. E. coli catabolite activator protein
   2045..2336    +  CDS            TcR (fragment): tetracycline efflux protein; tet; confers resistance to tetracycline
   2408..2788    -  CDS            YPB1_ECOLX: Protein predicted: Swiss-Prot protein existence level 4. From Escherichia coli.
   2805..2996    +  CDS            rop: Rop protein, which maintains plasmids at low copy number; rop
   3098..3237    +  misc_feature   bom: basis of mobility region from pBR322
   3423..4011    -  rep_origin     ori: high-copy-number ColE1/pMB1/pBR322/pUC origin of replication
   4182..5042    -  CDS            AmpR: β-lactamase; bla; confers resistance to ampicillin, carbenicillin, and related antibiotics
   5043..5147    -  promoter       AmpR promoter: bla
   5200..5628    -  rep_origin     f1 ori (sequence partly withheld): f1 bacteriophage origin of replication; arrow indicates direction of (+) strand synthesis
