[The description below was written by a language model from this plasmid's Addgene catalogue record and pLannotate feature annotations shown in this document.]
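Description:
H5_fold-0_Chantal is a bacterial expression plasmid built on the pET21b(+) backbone, carrying a 285 bp synthetic open reading frame that encodes a computationally designed protein. According to the associated publication, the protein belongs to a study on designing complicated all-alpha protein structures. The insert was cloned between the NdeI and XhoI sites, both of which are retained. This places it in frame with the backbone-encoded C-terminal 6xHis tag, which allows purification by metal-affinity chromatography. The automated annotation labels this tag as a fragment of a longer His tag and does not annotate the designed coding sequence itself. That sequence lies in the unannotated gap between the ribosome binding site and the His tag.

Expression follows the standard pET arrangement. A T7 promoter with an adjacent lac operator drives transcription, the T7 gene 10 ribosome binding site directs translation, and a T7 terminator closes the cassette. The plasmid also carries lacI under its own promoter, so the repressor keeps the cassette off until an inducer such as IPTG is added. Transcription requires a host that supplies T7 RNA polymerase, and the record recommends BL21 Star for protein production and DH5alpha for propagation.

The plasmid replicates from a ColE1/pBR322-type origin, with the rop gene and bom region also present. It is selected with ampicillin through the β-lactamase gene, and an f1 origin permits single-stranded DNA production. The annotated tetracycline-resistance fragments, the SET1 fragment and the predicted E. coli ORF appear to be backbone remnants or similarity hits rather than functional elements. The sequenced plasmid is 5,639 nt. It is used to overproduce the designed protein in E. coli, presumably for its characterisation.
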