Addgene plasmid #201826: H5_fold-0 _Chantal
Purpose: Expresses H5_fold-0_Chantal in bacterial cells
Depositing lab: Nobuyasu Koga. Depositing organization: Institute for Molecular Science. Publication: Design of complicated all-alpha protein structures. Sakuma K, Kobayashi N, Sugiki T, Nagashima T, Fujiwara T, Suzuki K, Kobayashi N, Murata T, Kosugi T, Tatsumi-Koga R, Koga N. Nat Struct Mol Biol. 2024 Feb;31(2):275-282. doi: 10.1038/s41594-023-01147-9. Epub 2024 Jan 4. PubMed 38177681.
Backbone
  Vector backbone: pET21b(+)
  Backbone size w/o insert (bp): 5358
  Vector type: Bacterial Expression
Growth in bacteria
  Bacterial resistance: Ampicillin, 100 μg/mL
  Growth temperature: 37°C
  Growth strain: DH5alpha
  Growth instructions: For protein expression, BL21 star is recommended
  Copy number: High Copy
Gene/Insert
  Gene/Insert name: H5_fold-0 _Chantal
  Species: Synthetic
  Insert size (bp): 285
  Tag / fusion protein: 6xHis (C terminal on backbone)
  Cloning method: Restriction Enzyme; 5′ cloning site NdeI (not destroyed); 3′ cloning site XhoI (not destroyed)
  Sequencing primers: 5′ T7
Terms and licenses: Academic/Nonprofit Terms; Industry Terms: Not Available to Industry
How to cite: H5_fold-0 _Chantal was a gift from Nobuyasu Koga (Addgene plasmid # 201826 ; http://n2t.net/addgene:201826 ; RRID:Addgene_201826)
