>Addgene plasmid #201826 | H5_fold-0 _Chantal | depositor partial sequence | sequence record 391730 | insert sequence
CATATGGGCGAAGAAGAGAAAGAGATTGACAAACTGGTGGAACTGTTTGCGCAGGCCTACGAAGATGCTC
GCGAAAAGAAACGCAACGGAACGCCGGAAGAATGGGTACGCGATGCCATTGAAGAAGCAGCACGTCGTGT
TGGTCGCAGTCGTTCGCGTGTTGTCGAAGCGTTACGCCGGTATGCGGAGAAACATGGGAAAGAGGAACTC
CTGAAACGCGCTGGCATTACCCCAGAAGCCTTGAAAGTGATCGAAAAGATCGAGAAAGAGGAAGGTAGCC
TCGAG
